Addgene plasmid #225688: pAAV.RMacL3-04.EGFP.BCB1.WPRE
Purpose: L3 pyramidal neuron Enhancer to drive transgene expression
Depositing lab: William Stauffer. Depositing organization: University of Pittsburgh (University, School of Medicine, and Cancer Institute). Publication: Machine learning identification of enhancers in the rhesus macaque genome. He J, Phan BN, Kerkhoff WG, Alikaya A, Hong T, Brull OR, Fredericks JM, Sedorovitz M, Srinivasan C, Leone MJ, Wirfel OM, Brown A, Dauby S, Tittle RK, Lin MK, Hooks BM, Bostan AC, Gharbawie OA, Byrne LC, Pfenning AR, Stauffer WR. Neuron. 2025 May 21;113(10):1548-1561.e8. doi: 10.1016/j.neuron.2025.04.030. PubMed 40403706.
Backbone
  Vector backbone: pEMS2115 (Addgene Plasmid #49140)
  Vector type: Mammalian Expression
Growth in bacteria
  Bacterial resistance: Ampicillin, 100 μg/mL
  Growth temperature: 37°C
  Growth strain: DH5alpha
  Copy number: High Copy
Gene/Insert
  Gene/Insert name: RMacL3-04.EGFP.BCB1
  Species: Synthetic
  Cloning method: Gibson Cloning
Terms and licenses: Academic/Nonprofit Terms; Industry Terms: Not Available to Industry
Depositor comments: Please visit https://doi.org/10.1101/2024.12.01.626253 for bioRxiv preprint.
How to cite: pAAV.RMacL3-04.EGFP.BCB1.WPRE was a gift from William Stauffer (Addgene plasmid # 225688 ; http://n2t.net/addgene:225688 ; RRID:Addgene_225688)
