[The description below was written by a language model from this plasmid's Addgene catalogue record and pLannotate feature annotations shown in this document.]
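Description:
pAAV.RMacL3-04.EGFP.BCB1.WPRE is an adeno-associated virus transfer plasmid built on the pEMS2115 backbone and catalogued as a mammalian expression vector. It is propagated in E. coli as a high-copy plasmid through a ColE1/pUC-type origin and selected with ampicillin via the β-lactamase gene and its own promoter. The bacterial portion also carries an f1 phage origin and leftover cloning-vector elements (lacZα and lacI fragments, CAP site, lac promoter and operator), which play no role in the viral payload.

The payload lies between two AAV2 inverted terminal repeats, annotated as fragments, which are the cis elements needed for replication and packaging of the intervening DNA into AAV particles. The synthetic insert, assembled by Gibson cloning, is named RMacL3-04.EGFP.BCB1. RMacL3-04 is described as an enhancer for layer 3 pyramidal neurons, from work on machine-learning identification of enhancers in the rhesus macaque genome. It was not recognised by the automated annotation, but an unannotated stretch of roughly 1.5 kb between the upstream ITR and EGFP presumably holds the enhancer and any accompanying minimal promoter, which the record does not identify. EGFP serves as the reporter. It is followed by another unannotated gap of several hundred bases; this may hold the "BCB1" element, whose nature is not stated in the record. Next come a WPRE, which boosts transcript stability and expression, and an SV40 polyadenylation signal annotated on the reverse strand next to a small large T antigen fragment.

The stated purpose is to drive transgene expression in L3 pyramidal neurons, with EGFP fluorescence reporting the cell-type specificity of the enhancer after AAV delivery.
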