Features (pLannotate 1.2.2; 15 found; start..end, strand, type, name):
      6..136     +  repeat_region  AAV2 ITR (fragment): inverted terminal repeat of adeno-associated virus serotype 2 inverted
    150..307     +  CDS            lacZα (fragment): LacZα fragment of β-galactosidase; lacZ fragment
    312..740     +  rep_origin     f1 ori (sequence partly withheld): f1 bacteriophage origin of replication; arrow indicates direction of (+) strand synthesis
    793..897     +  promoter       AmpR promoter: bla
    898..1758    +  CDS            AmpR: β-lactamase; bla; confers resistance to ampicillin, carbenicillin, and related antibiotics
   1929..2517    +  rep_origin     ori: high-copy-number ColE1/pMB1/pBR322/pUC origin of replication
   2700..2792    +  CDS            lacI (fragment): lac repressor; lacI; The lac repressor binds to the lac operator to inhibit transcription in E. coli. This inhibition can be relieved by adding lactose or isopropyl-β-D-thiogalactopyranoside (IPTG).
   2805..2826    +  protein_bind   CAP binding site: CAP binding activates transcription in the presence of cAMP. E. coli catabolite activator protein
   2841..2871    +  promoter       lac promoter: promoter for the E. coli lac operon
   2879..2895    +  protein_bind   lac operator: The lac repressor binds to the lac operator to inhibit transcription in E. coli. This inhibition can be relieved by adding lactose or isopropyl-β-D-thiogalactopyranoside (IPTG). lac repressor encoded by lacI
   2956..3086    -  repeat_region  AAV2 ITR (fragment): inverted terminal repeat of adeno-associated virus serotype 2 inverted
   4561..5280    +  CDS            EGFP: the original enhanced GFP (Yang et al., 1996) mammalian codon-optimized
   5836..6422    +  misc_feature   WPRE: woodchuck hepatitis virus posttranscriptional regulatory element
   6437..6558    -  polyA_signal   SV40 poly(A) signal: SV40 polyadenylation signal
   6581..6649    -  CDS            large T antigen (fragment): large T antigen from SV40 (simian virus 40)
>Addgene plasmid #225688 | pAAV.RMacL3-04.EGFP.BCB1.WPRE | addgene full sequence | sequence record 459707 | Addgene NGS Result
CTACAAGGAACCCCTAGTGATGGAGTTGGCCACTCCCTCTCTGCGCGCTCGCTCGCTCACTGAGGCCGGG
CGACCAAAGGTCGCCCGACGCCCGGGCTTTGCCCGGGCGGCCTCAGTGAGCGAGCGAGCGCGCAGCCTTA
ATTAACCTAATTCACTGGCCGTCGTTTTACAACGTCGTGACTGGGAAAACCCTGGCGTTACCCAACTTAA
TCGCCTTGCAGCACATCCCCCTTTCGCCAGCTGGCGTAATAGCGAAGAGGCCCGCACCGATCGCCCTTCC
CAACAGTTGCGCAGCCTGAATGGCGAATGGG
[124 nt withheld, positions 312-435]
C
[91 nt withheld, positions 437-527]
A
[49 nt withheld, positions 529-577]
CCTTTGACGTTGGAGTCCACGTTCTTT
[37 nt withheld, positions 605-641]
ACCCTATCTCGGTCTATTCTTTTGATTTATAAGGGATTTTGCCGATTTCGGCCTATTGGTTAAAAAATGA
GCTGATTTAACAAAAATTTAACGCGAATTTTAACAAAATATTAACGCTTACAATTTAGGTGGCACTTTTC
GGGGAAATGTGCGCGGAACCCCTATTTGTTTATTTTTCTAAATACATTCAAATATGTATCCGCTCATGAG
ACAATAACCCTGATAAATGCTTCAATAATATTGAAAAAGGAAGAGTATGAGTATTCAACATTTCCGTGTC
GCCCTTATTCCCTTTTTTGCGGCATTTTGCCTTCCTGTTTTTGCTCACCCAGAAACGCTGGTGAAAGTAA
AAGATGCTGAAGATCAGTTGGGTGCACGAGTGGGTTACATCGAACTGGATCTCAACAGCGGTAAGATCCT
TGAGAGTTTTCGCCCCGAAGAACGTTTTCCAATGATGAGCACTTTTAAAGTTCTGCTATGTGGCGCGGTA
TTATCCCGTATTGACGCCGGGCAAGAGCAACTCGGTCGCCGCATACACTATTCTCAGAATGACTTGGTTG
AGTACTCACCAGTCACAGAAAAGCATCTTACGGATGGCATGACAGTAAGAGAATTATGCAGTGCTGCCAT
AACCATGAGTGATAACACTGCGGCCAACTTACTTCTGACAACGATCGGAGGACCGAAGGAGCTAACCGCT
TTTTTGCACAACATGGGGGATCATGTAACTCGCCTTGATCGTTGGGAACCGGAGCTGAATGAAGCCATAC
CAAACGACGAGCGTGACACCACGATGCCTGTAGCAATGGCAACAACGTTGCGCAAACTATTAACTGGCGA
ACTACTTACTCTAGCTTCCCGGCAACAATTAATAGACTGGATGGAGGCGGATAAAGTTGCAGGACCACTT
CTGCGCTCGGCCCTTCCGGCTGGCTGGTTTATTGCTGATAAATCTGGAGCCGGTGAGCGTGGGTCTCGCG
GTATCATTGCAGCACTGGGGCCAGATGGTAAGCCCTCCCGTATCGTAGTTATCTACACGACGGGGAGTCA
GGCAACTATGGATGAACGAAATAGACAGATCGCTGAGATAGGTGCCTCACTGATTAAGCATTGGTAACTG
TCAGACCAAGTTTACTCATATATACTTTAGATTGATTTAAAACTTCATTTTTAATTTAAAAGGATCTAGG
TGAAGATCCTTTTTGATAATCTCATGACCAAAATCCCTTAACGTGAGTTTTCGTTCCACTGAGCGTCAGA
CCCCGTAGAAAAGATCAAAGGATCTTCTTGAGATCCTTTTTTTCTGCGCGTAATCTGCTGCTTGCAAACA
AAAAAACCACCGCTACCAGCGGTGGTTTGTTTGCCGGATCAAGAGCTACCAACTCTTTTTCCGAAGGTAA
CTGGCTTCAGCAGAGCGCAGATACCAAATACTGTTCTTCTAGTGTAGCCGTAGTTAGGCCACCACTTCAA
GAACTCTGTAGCACCGCCTACATACCTCGCTCTGCTAATCCTGTTACCAGTGGCTGCTGCCAGTGGCGAT
AAGTCGTGTCTTACCGGGTTGGACTCAAGACGATAGTTACCGGATAAGGCGCAGCGGTCGGGCTGAACGG
GGGGTTCGTGCACACAGCCCAGCTTGGAGCGAACGACCTACACCGAACTGAGATACCTACAGCGTGAGCT
ATGAGAAAGCGCCACGCTTCCCGAAGGGAGAAAGGCGGACAGGTATCCGGTAAGCGGCAGGGTCGGAACA
GGAGAGCGCACGAGGGAGCTTCCAGGGGGAAACGCCTGGTATCTTTATAGTCCTGTCGGGTTTCGCCACC
TCTGACTTGAGCGTCGATTTTTGTGATGCTCGTCAGGGGGGCGGAGCCTATGGAAAAACGCCAGCAACGC
GGCCTTTTTACGGTTCCTGGCCTTTTGCTGGCCTTTTGCTCACATGTTCTTTCCTGCGTTATCCCCTGAT
TCTGTGGATAACCGTATTACCGCCTTTGAGTGAGCTGATACCGCTCGCCGCAGCCGAACGACCGAGCGCA
GCGAGTCAGTGAGCGAGGAAGCGGAAGAGCGCCCAATACGCAAACCGCCTCTCCCCGCGCGTTGGCCGAT
TCATTAATGCAGCTGGCACGACAGGTTTCCCGACTGGAAAGCGGGCAGTGAGCGCAACGCAATTAATGTG
AGTTAGCTCACTCATTAGGCACCCCAGGCTTTACACTTTATGCTTCCGGCTCGTATGTTGTGTGGAATTG
TGAGCGGATAACAATTTCACACAGGAAACAGCTATGACCATGATTACGCCAGATTTAATTAAGGCCTTAA
TTAGGCTGCGCGCTCGCTCGCTCACTGAGGCCGCCCGGGCAAAGCCCGGGCGTCGGGCGACCTTTGGTCG
CCCGGCCTCAGTGAGCGAGCGAGCGCGCAGAGAGGGAGTGGCCAACTCCATCACTAGGGGTTCCTTGTAG
TTAATGATTAACCCGCCATGCTACTTATCTACGTAGCCATGCTCTAGGAAGATCGGAATTCTGGTAACCG
AAGGGTTAGTGGGGCTGCAGAGGTTGGCGGGTCTGGTGGGTAGGGATGGGGCGGGTCCTGTGTTGCTGAG
AAACCTGCTCTTCTCTTTGGAGGCTGCAAGGCACTCATCCAGGGCCCTTTCCTGGATAGAGAGGTTGTCC
TCACCAGGGTCTGGGTGACCAGGGAGATTTGAAAACAGGGCAGGTGGCCAAGATCCTGGGCAGGACTAGT
TGAGTCTTTGAGGTGTCAGGTGGGAAGCAGAGAGAGTGAAGTCACAGGCTGTGTTTTCTCAGCACAGCCA
GTTCCATTTGGCAGGCAGGTGTGGACAGAATGTCCACAGCAACTGAGAGCACAGCAAGCCGGCTGGGCGC
GGGCGGTTTCCACAGCCATCTCCCAAGGACAACATCCTGCCCAGAGCCAGGCTTTCAGAGAGGTCCCCAC
CCCGACTCCAGGTATTATGGTTTAACAGAAGGAGCTCAGCCTAAGTCAAATGAGTTACCTTCTAGCTGTG
TGTCCTAGTTTCCATGCTCTAGCCTGCAGGCAGGAACATCCAAACTGAGCAGCCGGGGTCCCCCCCACCC
CCCACCCCGCCCCACGCGGCAACTTTGAGCCTGTGCTGGGACAGAGCCTCTAGTTCCTAAATTAGTCCAT
GAGGTCAGAGGCAGCACTGCCATTGTAACGCGATTGGAGAGGATCACGTCACCGGACACGCCCCCAGGCA
TCTCCCTGGGTCTCCTAAACTTGGCGGGGAGAAGTTTTAGCCCTTAAGTTTTAGCCTTTAACCCCCATAT
TCAGAACTGTGCGAGTTGGCGAAACCCCACAAATCACAACAAACTGTACACAACACCGAGCTAGAGGTGA
TCTTTCTTGTCCATTCCACACAGGCCTTAGTAATGCGTCGCCATAGCAACAGTGTCACTAGTAGCACCAG
CACTTCCCCACACCCTCCCCCTCAGGAATCCGTACTCTCCAGTGAACCCCAGAAACCTCTGGAGAGTTCT
GGACAAGGGCGGAACCCACAACTCCGATTACTCAAGGGAGGCGGGGAAGCTCCACCAGACGCGAAACTGC
TGGAAGATTCCTGGCCCCAAGGCCTCCTCCGGCTCGCTGATTGGCCCAGCGGAGAGTGGGCGGGGCCGGT
GAAGACTCCTTAAAGGCGCAGGGCGGCGAGCAGGTCACCAGACGCTGACAGCTACTCAGAACCAAATCTG
GTTCCATCCAGAGACAAGCGAAGACAAGAGAAGCAGAGCGAGCGGCGCGTTCCCGATCCTCGGCCAGGAC
CAGCCTTCCCCAGAGCATCCCTGCCGCGGAGCGCAACCTTCCCAGGAGCATCCCTGCCGCGGAGCGCAAC
TTTCCCCGGAGCATCCACGCCGCGGAGCGCAGCCTTCCAGAAGCAGAGCGCGGCGCCGCTAGCGCCACCA
TGGTGAGCAAGGGCGAGGAGCTGTTCACCGGGGTGGTGCCCATCCTGGTCGAGCTGGACGGCGACGTAAA
CGGCCACAAGTTCAGCGTGTCCGGCGAGGGCGAGGGCGATGCCACCTACGGCAAGCTGACCCTGAAGTTC
ATCTGCACCACCGGCAAGCTGCCCGTGCCCTGGCCCACCCTCGTGACCACCCTGACCTACGGCGTGCAGT
GCTTCAGCCGCTACCCCGACCACATGAAGCAGCACGACTTCTTCAAGTCCGCCATGCCCGAAGGCTACGT
CCAGGAGCGCACCATCTTCTTCAAGGACGACGGCAACTACAAGACCCGCGCCGAGGTGAAGTTCGAGGGC
GACACCCTGGTGAACCGCATCGAGCTGAAGGGCATCGACTTCAAGGAGGACGGCAACATCCTGGGGCACA
AGCTGGAGTACAACTACAACAGCCACAACGTCTATATCATGGCCGACAAGCAGAAGAACGGCATCAAGGT
GAACTTCAAGATCCGCCACAACATCGAGGACGGCAGCGTGCAGCTCGCCGACCACTACCAGCAGAACACC
CCCATCGGCGACGGCCCCGTGCTGCTGCCCGACAACCACTACCTGAGCACCCAGTCCGCCCTGAGCAAAG
ACCCCAACGAGAAGCGCGATCACATGGTCCTGCTGGAGTTCGTGACCGCCGCCGGGATCACTCTCGGCAT
GGACGAGCTGTACAAGTAAGTTTAAACACAGGGTTAATCATTAACTACAGATACTTCGATGGTCCAACCA
TTCAGCTTACTAGCCTCGAATAATGAGAGAAGTGGTCAATATAGAATGGAATCGCCTAATGCAGATGATG
AACCTTCCAACCTGCGAAGACGGATCGACCATAAGGTAATGAGCGATGACCTATATGGACCACCAGTCGT
AGCAAGAATTGGTTACACAGTATGCAGTGTGGTCACTCTGTGCGTATAAGACGCTCCAACTATAACAGTC
CGGTCAGGTTGAGGATTCGGATACTACCTCAGATGTAAGAAGAGATGAACAACGTAGCTAACTGATAAGG
TCTAGCGAGTTGAAGGAGTATCTTCTTGGTTCGTGATTGCAGTTAAAGATGCACCAGCGACTAACCTTGA
ACATGTGAGCCTGTTGGAGAGCTTCTGCAATACTCACTGAACGCATAGGTCGCCAATATCGTCGTGTCGA
GCGTACTTGAGCTTCGTATCGGTTCAGGTCAGCCAACGTGTTCGCAACCTGTACCCAACGATCTTCAGGA
GCGGCCGCGATCGCTCAACCTCTGGATTACAAAATTTGTGAAAGATTGACTGGTATTCTTAACTATGTTG
CTCCTTTTACGCTATGTGGATACGCTGCTTTAATGCCTTTGTATCATGCTATTGCTTCCCGTATGGCTTT
CATTTTCTCCTCCTTGTATAAATCCTGGTTGCTGTCTCTTTATGAGGAGTTGTGGCCCGTTGTCAGGCAA
CGTGGCGTGGTGTGCACTGTGTTTGCTGACGCAACCCCCACTGGTTGGGGCATTGCCACCACCTGTCAGC
TCCTTTCCGGGACTTTCGCTTTCCCCCTCCCTATTGCCACGGCGGAACTCATCGCCGCCTGCCTTGCCCG
CTGCTGGACAGGGGCTCGGCTGTTGGGCACTGACAATTCCGTGGTGTTGTCGGGGAAATCATCGTCCTTT
CCTTGGCTGCTCGCCTGTGTTGCCACCTGGATTCTGCGCGGGACGTCCTTCTGCTACGTCCCTTCGGCCC
TCAATCCAGCGGACCTTCCTTCCCGCGGCCTGCTGCCGGCTCTGCGGCCTCTTCCGCGTCTTCGCCTTCG
CCCTCAGACGAGTCGGATCTCCCTTTGGGCCGCCTCCCCGCGATCGCAGACATGATAAGATACATTGATG
AGTTTGGACAAACCACAACTAGAATGCAGTGAAAAAAATGCTTTATTTGTGAAATTTGTGATGCTATTGC
TTTATTTGTAACCATTATAAGCTGCAATAAACAAGTTAACAACAACAATTGCATTCATTTTATGTTTCAG
GTTCAGGGGGAGATGTGGGAGGTTTTTTAAAGCAAGTAAAACCTCTACAAATGTGGTAGTCGAAATTCCC
GATAAGGATCTTCCTAGAGCATGGCTACGTAGATAAGTAGCATGGCGGGTTAATCATTAA
